Addgene plasmid #146075: pAc5.1B-lambdaN-HA-DmTral-LSm-R42EF44A-V5His6_C
Purpose: Insect Expression of DmTral-LSm-R42EF44A
Depositing lab: Elisa Izaurralde. Depositing organization: Max Planck Institute for Developmental Biology. Publication: Similar modes of interaction enable Trailer Hitch and EDC3 to associate with DCP1 and Me31B in distinct protein complexes. Tritschler F, Eulalio A, Helms S, Schmidt S, Coles M, Weichenrieder O, Izaurralde E, Truffault V. Mol Cell Biol. 2008 Nov . 28(21):6695-708. 10.1128/MCB.00759-08 PubMed 18765641.
Backbone
  Vector backbone: Unknown
  Vector type: Insect Expression
Growth in bacteria
  Bacterial resistance: Ampicillin, 100 μg/mL
  Growth temperature: 37°C
  Growth strain: DH5alpha
  Copy number: Low Copy
Gene/Insert
  Gene/Insert name: DmTral-LSm-R42EF44A (alt names: Trailer Hitch; Dm LSm43)
  Species: D. melanogaster (fly)
  Mutation: one silent mutation A198C compared to the sequence given by: NCBI:NM_140328.4 or UniProt Q9VTZ0.
  Entrez Gene: tral (a.k.a. Dmel_CG10686, BEST:GH08269, CG10686, DmLSm15, Dmel\CG10686, LSm15, Lsm15, Scd6p, TRAL, Tral, anon-EST:Posey139, anon-WO0172774.89, anon-WO02059370.24, p67, p70)
  Cloning method: Unknown
Terms and licenses: Academic/Nonprofit Terms; Industry Terms: Not Available to Industry
Depositor comments: Plasmids from this collection were made available to the research community and donated after the lab closed. Please note that the sequence provided by the depositing laboratory may be theoretical/predicted or based on Sanger sequencing results. There may be discrepancies between sequencing results obtained by Addgene and the depositor sequence. If an Addgene verified sequence is not available, please contact before placing your order to request that our lab fully sequence the plasmid.
How to cite: pAc5.1B-lambdaN-HA-DmTral-LSm-R42EF44A-V5His6_C was a gift from Elisa Izaurralde (Addgene plasmid # 146075 ; http://n2t.net/addgene:146075 ; RRID:Addgene_146075)
