[The description below was written by a language model from this plasmid's Addgene catalogue record and pLannotate feature annotations shown in this document.]
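Description:
pAc5.1B-lambdaN-HA-DmTral-LSm-R42EF44A-V5His6_C is a 5.8 kb insect-cell expression plasmid. The catalogue lists its backbone as unknown, although the name and features point to a pAc5.1-type vector. It is maintained in E. coli through a ColE1/pUC-type origin and selected with ampicillin via the β-lactamase gene and its bla promoter. The catalogue nevertheless describes it as low copy. A partial tetracycline-resistance sequence and a short SV40 large T fragment are also annotated, and these appear to be non-functional backbone remnants.

Expression is driven by the Drosophila melanogaster actin 5C promoter, a strong constitutive promoter in fly cell lines, and transcripts end at an SV40 polyadenylation signal. The open reading frame begins with a short fragment of the bacteriophage lambda N protein, followed by an HA epitope (annotated as a fragment of a 3xHA tag). Next comes the roughly 300 nt LSm domain of Drosophila Trailer Hitch (Tral). The annotation tool labelled this segment by homology as human LSM14B, but the record identifies it as the fly gene. The domain carries the substitutions R42E and F44A, plus one silent change relative to the reference sequence. A V5 tag lies downstream, and the name also indicates a His6 tag, though that is not separately annotated.

The lambda N peptide is commonly used to tether a fusion protein to reporter mRNAs bearing BoxB hairpins, while the HA and V5 epitopes allow detection and immunoprecipitation. The associated publication concerns how Tral and EDC3 associate with DCP1 and Me31B. The point mutant was therefore plausibly designed to test an interaction surface of the LSm domain, although the record does not state the mutations' specific effect.
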