Features (pLannotate 1.2.2; 11 found; start..end, strand, type, name):
     56..2568    +  promoter       Ac5 promoter: Drosophila melanogaster actin 5C promoter
   2588..2653    +  CDS            N (fragment): REGN_LAMBD - Experimental evidence at protein level: Swiss-Prot protein existence level 1. Plays a role as a transcriptional antitermination factor that allows the virus to initiate its lytic phase. Activates expression of the delayed viral early genes by modifying host RNA polymerase (RNAP) into a form that is resistant to termination signals. This antitermination function requires the host NusA protein which serves to stabilize the interaction between antitermination protein N and host RNA polymerase. From Escherichia phage lambda (Bacteriophage lambda).
   2678..2704    +  CDS            3xHA (fragment): three tandem HA epitope tags
   2723..3025    +  CDS            LSM14B (fragment): LS14B_HUMAN - Also known as C20orf40 From Homo sapiens (Human).
   3047..3088    +  CDS            V5 tag: epitope tag from simian virus 5
   3188..3322    -  polyA_signal   SV40 poly(A) signal: SV40 polyadenylation signal
   3345..3429    -  CDS            large T antigen (fragment): large T antigen from SV40 (simian virus 40)
   3430..3900    +  CDS            TcR (fragment): tetracycline efflux protein; tet; confers resistance to tetracycline
   3944..4532    -  rep_origin     ori: high-copy-number ColE1/pMB1/pBR322/pUC origin of replication
   4703..5563    -  CDS            AmpR: β-lactamase; bla; confers resistance to ampicillin, carbenicillin, and related antibiotics
   5564..5668    -  promoter       AmpR promoter: bla
>Addgene plasmid #146075 | pAc5.1B-lambdaN-HA-DmTral-LSm-R42EF44A-V5His6_C | depositor full sequence | sequence record 288520 | Full Sequence
CTTCAAGGAATTAATTCTATATTCTAAAAACACAAATGATACTTCTAAAAAAAATCATGAATGGCATCAA
CTCTGAATCAAATCTTTGCAGATGCACCTACTTCTCATTTCCACTGTCACATCATTTTTCCAGATCTCGC
TGCCTGTTATGTGGCCCACAAACCAAGACACGTTTTATGGCCATTAAAGCTGGCTGATCGTCGCCAAACA
CCAAATACATATCAATATGTACATTCGAGAAAGAAGCGATCAAAGAAGCGTCTTCGGGCGAGTAGGAGAA
TGCGGAGGAGAAGGAGAACGAGCTGATCTAGTATCTCTCCACAATCCAATGCCAACTGACCAACTGGCCA
TATTCGGAGCAATTTGAAGCCAATTTCCATCGCCTGGCGATCGCTCCATTCTTGGCTATATGTTTTTCAC
CGTTCCCGGGGCCATTTTCAAAGACTCGTCGGTAAGATAAGATTGTGTCACTCGCTGTCTCTCTTCATTT
GTCGAAGAATGCTGAGGAATTTCGCGATGACGTCGGCGAGTATTTTGAAGAATGAGAATAATTTGTATTT
ATACGAAAATCAGTTAGTGGAATTTTCTACAAAAACATGTTATCTATAGATAATTTTGTTGCAAAATATG
TTGACTATGACAAAGATTGTATGTATATACCTTTAATGTATTCTCATTTTCTTATGTATTTATAATGGCA
ATGATGATACTGATGATATTTTAAGATGATGCCAGACCACAGGCTGATTTCTGCGTCTTTTGCCGAACGC
AGTGCATGTGCGGTTGTTGTTTTTTGGAATAGTTTCAATTTTCGGACTGTCCGCTTTGATTTCAGTTTCT
TGGCTTATTCAAAAAGCAAAGTAAAGCCAAAAAAGCGAGATGGCAATACCAAATGCGGCAAAACGGTAGT
GGAAGGAAAGGGGTGCGGGGCAGCGGAAGGAAGGGTGGGGCGGGGCGTGGCGGGGTCTGTGGCTGGGCGC
GACGTCACCGACGTTGGAGCCACTCCTTTGACCATGTGTGCGTGTGTGTATTATTCGTGTCTCGCCACTC
GCCGGTTGTTTTTTTCTTTTTATCTCGCTCTCTCTAGCGCCATCTCGTACGCATGCTCAACGCACCGCAT
GTTGCCGTGTCCTTTATGCGTCATTTTGGCTCGAAATAGGCAATTATTTAAACAAAGATTAGTCAACGAA
AACGCTAAAATAAATAAGTCTACAATATGGTTACTTATTGCCATGTGTGTGCAGCCAACGATAGCAACAA
AAGCAACAACACAGTGGCTTTCCCTCTTTCACTTTTTGTTTGCAAGCGCGTGCGAGCAAGACGGCACGAC
CGGCAAACGCAATTACGCTGACAAAGAGCAGACGAAGTTTTGGCCGAAAAACATCAAGGCGCCTGATACG
AATGCATTTGCAATAACAATTGCGATATTTAATATTGTTTATGAAGCTGTTTGACTTCAAAACACACAAA
AAAAAAAATAAAACAAATTATTTGAAAGAGAATTAGGAATCGGACAGCTTATCGTTACGGGCTAACAGCA
CACCGAGACGAAATAGCTTACCTGACGTCACAGCCTCTGGAAGAACTGCCGCCAAGCAGAGAGAGAGAGA
AAAAGAGGGAGAGCAGCTTAGACCGCATGTGCTTGTGTGTGAGGCGTCTCTCTCTTCGTCTCCTGTTTGC
GCAAACGCATAGACTGCACTGAGAAAATCGATTACCTATTTTTTATGAATGAATATTTGCACTATTACTA
TTCAAAACTATTAAGATAGCAATCACATTCAATAGCCAAATACTATACCACCTGAGCGATGCAACGAAAT
GATCAATTTGAGCAAAAATGCTGCATATTTAGGACGGCATCATTATAGAAATGCTTCTTGCTGTGTACTT
TTCTCTCGTCTGGCAGCTGTTTCGCCGTTATTGTTAAAACCGGCTTAAGTTAGGTGTGTTTTCTACGACT
AGTGATGCCCCTACTAGAAGATGTGTGTTGCACAAATGTCCCTGAATAACCAATTTGAAGTGCAGATAGC
AGTAAACGTAAGCTAATATGAATATTATTTAACTGTAATGTTTTAATATCGCTGGACATTACTAATAAAC
CCACTATAAACACATGTACATATGTATGTTTTGGCATACAATGAGTAGTTGGGGAAAAAATGTGTAAAAG
CACCGTGACCATCACAGCATAAAGATAACCAGCTGAAGTATCGAATATGAGTAACCCCCAAATTGAATCA
CATGCCGCAACTGATAGGACCCATGGAAGTACACTCTTCATGGCGATATACAAGACACACACAAGCACGA
ACACCCAGTTGCGGAGGAAATTCTCCGTAAATGAAAACCCAATCGGCGAACAATTCATACCCATATATGG
TAAAAGTTTTGAACGCGACTTGAGAGCGGAGAGCATTGCGGCTGATAAGGTTTTAGCGCTAAGCGGGCTT
TATAAAACGGGCTGCGGGACCAGTTTTCATATCACTACCGTTTGAGTTCTTGTGCTGTGTGGATACTCCT
CCCGACACAAAGCCGCTCCATCAGCCAGCAGTCGTCTAATCCAGAGACCCCGGATCGGGGTACCAACATG
GACGCACAAACACGACGACGTGAGCGTCGCGCTGAGAAACAAGCTCAATGGAAAGCTGCAAACGGTGGAT
CTCCTCCACATATGGCTTACCCATACGATGTTCCAGATTACGCTCCTCCAAGCTTGAATTCTATGAGCGG
GGGATTACCGGAGTTGGGCTCCAAAATCAGCCTCATTTCCAAGGCGGACATTCGATACGAGGGCCGCCTG
TACACGGTGGATCCGCAGGAGTGCACCATTGCGCTCTCGAGTGTGGAGTCCGCGGGTACAGAAGATCGGG
ACACCCAGTTCCAGATAGCGCCGCAATCGCAGATCTACGACTACATCCTCTTCCGTGGCTCGGACATCAA
GGACATTCGCGTTGTCAACAACCACACGCTGCCGCACCACAATGACCCGGCGATCATGCAGGCGCAGCTC
GGCGGCCGCTCGAGTCTAGAGGGCCCGCGGTTCGAAGGTAAGCCTATCCCTAACCCTCTCCTCGGTCTCG
ATTCTACGCGTACCGGTCATCATCACCATCACCATTGAGTTTAAACCCGCTGATCAGCCTCGACTGTGCC
TTCTAAGGCCTGAGCTCGCTGATCAGCCTCGATCGAGGATCCAGACATGATAAGATACATTGATGAGTTT
GGACAAACCACAACTAGAATGCAGTGAAAAAAATGCTTTATTTGTGAAATTTGTGATGCTATTGCTTTAT
TTGTAACCATTATAAGCTGCAATAAACAAGTTAACAACAACAATTGCATTCATTTTATGTTTCAGGTTCA
GGGGGAGGTGTGGGAGGTTTTTTAAAGCAAGTAAAACCTCTACAAATGTGGTATGGCTGATTATGATCAG
TCGACCGATGCCCTTGAGAGCCTTCAACCCAGTCAGCTCCTTCCGGTGGGCGCGGGGCATGACTATCGTC
GCCGCACTTATGACTGTCTTCTTTATCATGCAACTCGTAGGACAGGTGCCGGCAGCGCTCTGGGTCATTT
TCGGCGAGGACCGCTTTCGCTGGAGCGCGACGATGATCGGCCTGTCGCTTGCGGTATTCGGAATCTTGCA
CGCCCTCGCTCAAGCCTTCGTCACTGGTCCCGCCACCAAACGTTTCGGCGAGAAGCAGGCCATTATCGCC
GGCATGGCGGCCGACGCGCTGGGCTACGTCTTGCTGGCGTTCGCGACGCGAGGCTGGATGGCCTTCCCCA
TTATGATTCTTCTCGCTTCCGGCGGCATCGGGATGCCCGCGTTGCAGGCCATGCTGTCCAGGCAGGTAGA
TGACGACCATCAGGGACAGCTTCAAGGATCGCTCGCGGCTCTTACCAGCCAGCAAAAGGCCAGGAACCGT
AAAAAGGCCGCGTTGCTGGCGTTTTTCCATAGGCTCCGCCCCCCTGACGAGCATCACAAAAATCGACGCT
CAAGTCAGAGGTGGCGAAACCCGACAGGACTATAAAGATACCAGGCGTTTCCCCCTGGAAGCTCCCTCGT
GCGCTCTCCTGTTCCGACCCTGCCGCTTACCGGATACCTGTCCGCCTTTCTCCCTTCGGGAAGCGTGGCG
CTTTCTCAATGCTCACGCTGTAGGTATCTCAGTTCGGTGTAGGTCGTTCGCTCCAAGCTGGGCTGTGTGC
ACGAACCCCCCGTTCAGCCCGACCGCTGCGCCTTATCCGGTAACTATCGTCTTGAGTCCAACCCGGTAAG
ACACGACTTATCGCCACTGGCAGCAGCCACTGGTAACAGGATTAGCAGAGCGAGGTATGTAGGCGGTGCT
ACAGAGTTCTTGAAGTGGTGGCCTAACTACGGCTACACTAGAAGGACAGTATTTGGTATCTGCGCTCTGC
TGAAGCCAGTTACCTTCGGAAAAAGAGTTGGTAGCTCTTGATCCGGCAAACAAACCACCGCTGGTAGCGG
TGGTTTTTTTGTTTGCAAGCAGCAGATTACGCGCAGAAAAAAAGGATCTCAAGAAGATCCTTTGATCTTT
TCTACGGGGTCTGACGCTCAGTGGAACGAAAACTCACGTTAAGGGATTTTGGTCATGAGATTATCAAAAA
GGATCTTCACCTAGATCCTTTTAAATTAAAAATGAAGTTTTAAATCAATCTAAAGTATATATGAGTAAAC
TTGGTCTGACAGTTACCAATGCTTAATCAGTGAGGCACCTATCTCAGCGATCTGTCTATTTCGTTCATCC
ATAGTTGCCTGACTCCCCGTCGTGTAGATAACTACGATACGGGAGGGCTTACCATCTGGCCCCAGTGCTG
CAATGATACCGCGAGACCCACGCTCACCGGCTCCAGATTTATCAGCAATAAACCAGCCAGCCGGAAGGGC
CGAGCGCAGAAGTGGTCCTGCAACTTTATCCGCCTCCATCCAGTCTATTAATTGTTGCCGGGAAGCTAGA
GTAAGTAGTTCGCCAGTTAATAGTTTGCGCAACGTTGTTGCCATTGCTGCAGGCATCGTGGTGTCACGCT
CGTCGTTTGGTATGGCTTCATTCAGCTCCGGTTCCCAACGATCAAGGCGAGTTACATGATCCCCCATGTT
GTGCAAAAAAGCGGTTAGCTCCTTCGGTCCTCCGATCGTTGTCAGAAGTAAGTTGGCCGCAGTGTTATCA
CTCATGGTTATGGCAGCACTGCATAATTCTCTTACTGTCATGCCATCCGTAAGATGCTTTTCTGTGACTG
GTGAGTACTCAACCAAGTCATTCTGAGAATAGTGTATGCGGCGACCGAGTTGCTCTTGCCCGGCGTCAAC
ACGGGATAATACCGCGCCACATAGCAGAACTTTAAAAGTGCTCATCATTGGAAAACGTTCTTCGGGGCGA
AAACTCTCAAGGATCTTACCGCTGTTGAGATCCAGTTCGATGTAACCCACTCGTGCACCCAACTGATCTT
CAGCATCTTTTACTTTCACCAGCGTTTCTGGGTGAGCAAAAACAGGAAGGCAAAATGCCGCAAAAAAGGG
AATAAGGGCGACACGGAAATGTTGAATACTCATACTCTTCCTTTTTCAATATTATTGAAGCATTTATCAG
GGTTATTGTCTCATGAGCGGATACATATTTGAATGTATTTAGAAAAATAAACAAATAGGGGTTCCGCGCA
CATTTCCCCGAAAAGTGCCACCTGACGTCTAAGAAACCATTATTATCATGACATTAACCTATAAAAATAG
GCGTATCACGAGGCCCTTTCGT
